Addgene plasmid #248920: pMSP1D1_sfGFP
Purpose: Bacterial expression of fluorescent membrane scaffold protein MSP1D1 fused to sfGFP for nanodisc formation
Depositing lab: Michael Marty. Depositing organization: University of Arizona. Publication: Design of Fluorescent Membrane Scaffold Proteins for Nanodiscs. Cleveland E, Wolf AR, Chen S, Mohona FA, Kailat I, Tran BH, Lavanya SB; Primanis-Erickson N, Lin Y-C, Marty MT. ACS Chem Biol. (2026). doi: https://doi.org/10.1021/acschembio.6c00340.
Backbone
  Vector backbone: pET-28a(+)
  Backbone manufacturer: GenScript
  Backbone size w/o insert (bp): 5369
  Vector type: Bacterial Expression
Growth in bacteria
  Bacterial resistance: Kanamycin, 50 μg/mL
  Growth temperature: 37°C
  Growth strain: DH5alpha
  Copy number: High Copy
Gene/Insert
  Gene/Insert name: MSP1D1_sfGFP
  Species: E. coli
  Insert size (bp): 1359
  Promoter: T7 Promoter
  Tag / fusion protein: His (N terminal on insert)
  Cloning method: Restriction Enzyme; 5′ cloning site Nco1 (not destroyed); 3′ cloning site Hind III (not destroyed)
  Sequencing primers: 5′ TAATACGACTCACTATAGGG; 3′ GCTAGTTATTGCTCAGCGG
Resource information
  A portion of this plasmid was derived from a plasmid made by: Stephen Sligar (Addgene #20061), and the fluorescent protein sequence was derived from https://www.fpbase.org/protein/superfolder-gfp/ (DOI: 10.1038/nbt1172).
Terms and licenses: Academic/Nonprofit Terms; Industry Terms: Not Available to Industry
Depositor comments: Depositor recommends growing plasmid in the E. coli strain BL21 (DE3).
How to cite: pMSP1D1_sfGFP was a gift from Michael Marty (Addgene plasmid # 248920 ; http://n2t.net/addgene:248920 ; RRID:Addgene_248920)
