[The description below was written by a language model from this plasmid's Addgene catalogue record and pLannotate feature annotations shown in this document.]
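Description:
pMSP1D1_sfGFP is a bacterial expression plasmid built on the pET-28a(+) backbone for producing a fluorescent version of the membrane scaffold protein MSP1D1 in E. coli. It is propagated through a ColE1/pBR322-type origin accompanied by the bom and rop elements, and is selected with kanamycin via the aph(3')-Ia resistance gene. An f1 phage origin is also present. The catalogue lists it as high copy, although the annotated rop gene normally moderates copy number. The sequenced record is about 6.6 kb.

The roughly 1.36 kb insert lies between the NcoI and HindIII sites, both of which are retained. It sits under the T7 promoter, followed by a lac operator and the T7 gene 10 ribosome binding site, and transcription ends at the T7 terminator. The plasmid-borne lacI gene supplies repressor, so expression is IPTG-inducible in hosts that provide T7 RNA polymerase, such as the BL21(DE3) strain the depositor recommends. The open reading frame begins with an N-terminal His tag. Next comes a segment annotated as an apolipoprotein A-I fragment, consistent with MSP1D1 being an ApoA1-derived scaffold, although the catalogue's species field reads E. coli. This segment is fused almost directly to superfolder GFP. Downstream of sfGFP the annotation also finds a second short His-tag match belonging to the vector. The record does not say whether this is translated as part of the fusion, and only the N-terminal tag is listed.

The MSP1D1 portion derives from an earlier scaffold protein plasmid. The purified fusion is intended for assembling nanodiscs, lipid bilayer patches encircled by scaffold protein, that are intrinsically green fluorescent.
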