Features (pLannotate 1.2.2; 21 found; start..end, strand, type, name):
     12..467     +  rep_origin     f1 ori (sequence partly withheld): f1 bacteriophage origin of replication; arrow indicates direction of (+) strand synthesis
    494..551     +  promoter       AmpR promoter (fragment): bla
    560..1375    -  CDS            KanR: aminoglycoside phosphotransferase; aph(3')-Ia; confers resistance to kanamycin in bacteria or G418 (Geneticin®) in eukaryotes
   1497..2085    +  rep_origin     ori: high-copy-number ColE1/pMB1/pBR322/pUC origin of replication
   2271..2413    -  misc_feature   bom: basis of mobility region from pBR322
   2515..2706    -  CDS            rop: Rop protein, which maintains plasmids at low copy number; rop
   2723..3103    +  CDS            YPB1_ECOLX: Protein predicted: Swiss-Prot protein existence level 4. From Escherichia coli.
   3175..3466    -  CDS            TcR (fragment): tetracycline efflux protein; tet; confers resistance to tetracycline
   3481..3502    -  protein_bind   CAP binding site: CAP binding activates transcription in the presence of cAMP. E. coli catabolite activator protein
   3515..4597    -  CDS            lacI: lac repressor; lacI; The lac repressor binds to the lac operator to inhibit transcription in E. coli. This inhibition can be relieved by adding lactose or isopropyl-β-D-thiogalactopyranoside (IPTG).
   4598..4675    -  promoter       lacI promoter: lacI
   4683..4962    -  CDS            TcR (fragment): tetracycline efflux protein; tet; confers resistance to tetracycline
   4984..5002    +  promoter       T7 promoter: promoter for bacteriophage T7 RNA polymerase
   5003..5027    +  protein_bind   lac operator: The lac repressor binds to the lac operator to inhibit transcription in E. coli. This inhibition can be relieved by adding lactose or isopropyl-β-D-thiogalactopyranoside (IPTG). lac repressor encoded by lacI
   5042..5064    +  RBS            RBS: efficient ribosome binding site from bacteriophage T7 gene 10 (Olins and Rangwala, 1989)
   5080..5096    +  CDS            9xHis (fragment): 9xHis affinity tag
   5140..5706    +  CDS            APOA1 (fragment): APOA1_GORGO - Experimental evidence at protein level: Swiss-Prot protein existence level 1. Participates in the reverse transport of cholesterol from tissues to the liver for excretion by promoting cholesterol efflux from tissues and by acting as a cofactor for the lecithin cholesterol acyltransferase (LCAT). As part of the SPAP complex, activates spermatozoa motility (By similarity). From Gorilla gorilla gorilla (Western lowland gorilla).
   5713..6423    +  CDS            Superfolder GFP: Superfolder GFP is a basic (constitutively fluorescent) green fluorescent protein published in 2005, derived from Aequorea victoria. It is reported to be a very rapidly-maturing weak dimer.
   6442..6459    +  CDS            9xHis (fragment): 9xHis affinity tag
   6469..6518    +  CDS            SET1 (fragment): solubility-enhancement tag derived from T7 phage gene 10B
   6526..6573    +  terminator     T7 terminator: transcription terminator for bacteriophage T7 RNA polymerase
>Addgene plasmid #248920 | pMSP1D1_sfGFP | addgene full sequence | sequence record 494374 | Addgene NGS Result
TGGCGAATGGG
[124 nt withheld, positions 12-135]
C
[91 nt withheld, positions 137-227]
A
[49 nt withheld, positions 229-277]
CCTTTGACGTTGGAGTCCACGTTCTTT
[37 nt withheld, positions 305-341]
ACCCTATCTCGGTCTATTCTTTTGATTTATAAGGGATTTTGCCGATTTCGGCCTATTGGTTAAAAAATGA
GCTGATTTAACAAAAATTTAACGCGAATTTTAACAAAATATTAACGTTTACAATTTCAGGTGGCACTTTT
CGGGGAAATGTGCGCGGAACCCCTATTTGTTTATTTTTCTAAATACATTCAAATATGTATCCGCTCATGA
ATTAATTCTTAGAAAAACTCATCGAGCATCAAATGAAACTGCAATTTATTCATATCAGGATTATCAATAC
CATATTTTTGAAAAAGCCGTTTCTGTAATGAAGGAGAAAACTCACCGAGGCAGTTCCATAGGATGGCAAG
ATCCTGGTATCGGTCTGCGATTCCGACTCGTCCAACATCAATACAACCTATTAATTTCCCCTCGTCAAAA
ATAAGGTTATCAAGTGAGAAATCACCATGAGTGACGACTGAATCCGGTGAGAATGGCAAAAGTTTATGCA
TTTCTTTCCAGACTTGTTCAACAGGCCAGCCATTACGCTCGTCATCAAAATCACTCGCATCAACCAAACC
GTTATTCATTCGTGATTGCGCCTGAGCGAGACGAAATACGCGATCGCTGTTAAAAGGACAATTACAAACA
GGAATCGAATGCAACCGGCGCAGGAACACTGCCAGCGCATCAACAATATTTTCACCTGAATCAGGATATT
CTTCTAATACCTGGAATGCTGTTTTCCCGGGGATCGCAGTGGTGAGTAACCATGCATCATCAGGAGTACG
GATAAAATGCTTGATGGTCGGAAGAGGCATAAATTCCGTCAGCCAGTTTAGTCTGACCATCTCATCTGTA
ACATCATTGGCAACGCTACCTTTGCCATGTTTCAGAAACAACTCTGGCGCATCGGGCTTCCCATACAATC
GATAGATTGTCGCACCTGATTGCCCGACATTATCGCGAGCCCATTTATACCCATATAAATCAGCATCCAT
GTTGGAATTTAATCGCGGCCTAGAGCAAGACGTTTCCCGTTGAATATGGCTCATAACACCCCTTGTATTA
CTGTTTATGTAAGCAGACAGTTTTATTGTTCATGACCAAAATCCCTTAACGTGAGTTTTCGTTCCACTGA
GCGTCAGACCCCGTAGAAAAGATCAAAGGATCTTCTTGAGATCCTTTTTTTCTGCGCGTAATCTGCTGCT
TGCAAACAAAAAAACCACCGCTACCAGCGGTGGTTTGTTTGCCGGATCAAGAGCTACCAACTCTTTTTCC
GAAGGTAACTGGCTTCAGCAGAGCGCAGATACCAAATACTGTCCTTCTAGTGTAGCCGTAGTTAGGCCAC
CACTTCAAGAACTCTGTAGCACCGCCTACATACCTCGCTCTGCTAATCCTGTTACCAGTGGCTGCTGCCA
GTGGCGATAAGTCGTGTCTTACCGGGTTGGACTCAAGACGATAGTTACCGGATAAGGCGCAGCGGTCGGG
CTGAACGGGGGGTTCGTGCACACAGCCCAGCTTGGAGCGAACGACCTACACCGAACTGAGATACCTACAG
CGTGAGCTATGAGAAAGCGCCACGCTTCCCGAAGGGAGAAAGGCGGACAGGTATCCGGTAAGCGGCAGGG
TCGGAACAGGAGAGCGCACGAGGGAGCTTCCAGGGGGAAACGCCTGGTATCTTTATAGTCCTGTCGGGTT
TCGCCACCTCTGACTTGAGCGTCGATTTTTGTGATGCTCGTCAGGGGGGCGGAGCCTATGGAAAAACGCC
AGCAACGCGGCCTTTTTACGGTTCCTGGCCTTTTGCTGGCCTTTTGCTCACATGTTCTTTCCTGCGTTAT
CCCCTGATTCTGTGGATAACCGTATTACCGCCTTTGAGTGAGCTGATACCGCTCGCCGCAGCCGAACGAC
CGAGCGCAGCGAGTCAGTGAGCGAGGAAGCGGAAGAGCGCCTGATGCGGTATTTTCTCCTTACGCATCTG
TGCGGTATTTCACACCGCATATATGGTGCACTCTCAGTACAATCTGCTCTGATGCCGCATAGTTAAGCCA
GTATACACTCCGCTATCGCTACGTGACTGGGTCATGGCTGCGCCCCGACACCCGCCAACACCCGCTGACG
CGCCCTGACGGGCTTGTCTGCTCCCGGCATCCGCTTACAGACAAGCTGTGACCGTCTCCGGGAGCTGCAT
GTGTCAGAGGTTTTCACCGTCATCACCGAAACGCGCGAGGCAGCTGCGGTAAAGCTCATCAGCGTGGTCG
TGAAGCGATTCACAGATGTCTGCCTGTTCATCCGCGTCCAGCTCGTTGAGTTTCTCCAGAAGCGTTAATG
TCTGGCTTCTGATAAAGCGGGCCATGTTAAGGGCGGTTTTTTCCTGTTTGGTCACTGATGCCTCCGTGTA
AGGGGGATTTCTGTTCATGGGGGTAATGATACCGATGAAACGAGAGAGGATGCTCACGATACGGGTTACT
GATGATGAACATGCCCGGTTACTGGAACGTTGTGAGGGTAAACAACTGGCGGTATGGATGCGGCGGGACC
AGAGAAAAATCACTCAGGGTCAATGCCAGCGCTTCGTTAATACAGATGTAGGTGTTCCACAGGGTAGCCA
GCAGCATCCTGCGATGCAGATCCGGAACATAATGGTGCAGGGCGCTGACTTCCGCGTTTCCAGACTTTAC
GAAACACGGAAACCGAAGACCATTCATGTTGTTGCTCAGGTCGCAGACGTTTTGCAGCAGCAGTCGCTTC
ACGTTCGCTCGCGTATCGGTGATTCATTCTGCTAACCAGTAAGGCAACCCCGCCAGCCTAGCCGGGTCCT
CAACGACAGGAGCACGATCATGCGCACCCGTGGGGCCGCCATGCCGGCGATAATGGCCTGCTTCTCGCCG
AAACGTTTGGTGGCGGGACCAGTGACGAAGGCTTGAGCGAGGGCGTGCAAGATTCCGAATACCGCAAGCG
ACAGGCCGATCATCGTCGCGCTCCAGCGAAAGCGGTCCTCGCCGAAAATGACCCAGAGCGCTGCCGGCAC
CTGTCCTACGAGTTGCATGATAAAGAAGACAGTCATAAGTGCGGCGACGATAGTCATGCCCCGCGCCCAC
CGGAAGGAGCTGACTGGGTTGAAGGCTCTCAAGGGCATCGGTCGAGATCCCGGTGCCTAATGAGTGAGCT
AACTTACATTAATTGCGTTGCGCTCACTGCCCGCTTTCCAGTCGGGAAACCTGTCGTGCCAGCTGCATTA
ATGAATCGGCCAACGCGCGGGGAGAGGCGGTTTGCGTATTGGGCGCCAGGGTGGTTTTTCTTTTCACCAG
TGAGACGGGCAACAGCTGATTGCCCTTCACCGCCTGGCCCTGAGAGAGTTGCAGCAAGCGGTCCACGCTG
GTTTGCCCCAGCAGGCGAAAATCCTGTTTGATGGTGGTTAACGGCGGGATATAACATGAGCTGTCTTCGG
TATCGTCGTATCCCACTACCGAGATATCCGCACCAACGCGCAGCCCGGACTCGGTAATGGCGCGCATTGC
GCCCAGCGCCATCTGATCGTTGGCAACCAGCATCGCAGTGGGAACGATGCCCTCATTCAGCATTTGCATG
GTTTGTTGAAAACCGGACATGGCACTCCAGTCGCCTTCCCGTTCCGCTATCGGCTGAATTTGATTGCGAG
TGAGATATTTATGCCAGCCAGCCAGACGCAGACGCGCCGAGACAGAACTTAATGGGCCCGCTAACAGCGC
GATTTGCTGGTGACCCAATGCGACCAGATGCTCCACGCCCAGTCGCGTACCGTCTTCATGGGAGAAAATA
ATACTGTTGATGGGTGTCTGGTCAGAGACATCAAGAAATAACGCCGGAACATTAGTGCAGGCAGCTTCCA
CAGCAATGGCATCCTGGTCATCCAGCGGATAGTTAATGATCAGCCCACTGACGCGTTGCGCGAGAAGATT
GTGCACCGCCGCTTTACAGGCTTCGACGCCGCTTCGTTCTACCATCGACACCACCACGCTGGCACCCAGT
TGATCGGCGCGAGATTTAATCGCCGCGACAATTTGCGACGGCGCGTGCAGGGCCAGACTGGAGGTGGCAA
CGCCAATCAGCAACGACTGTTTGCCCGCCAGTTGTTGTGCCACGCGGTTGGGAATGTAATTCAGCTCCGC
CATCGCCGCTTCCACTTTTTCCCGCGTTTTCGCAGAAACGTGGCTGGCCTGGTTCACCACGCGGGAAACG
GTCTGATAAGAGACACCGGCATACTCTGCGACATCGTATAACGTTACTGGTTTCACATTCACCACCCTGA
ATTGACTCTCTTCCGGGCGCTATCATGCCATACCGCGAAAGGTTTTGCGCCATTCGATGGTGTCCGGGAT
CTCGACGCTCTCCCTTATGCGACTCCTGCATTAGGAAGCAGCCCAGTAGTAGGTTGAGGCCGTTGAGCAC
CGCCGCCGCAAGGAATGGTGCATGCAAGGAGATGGCGCCCAACAGTCCCCCGGCCACGGGGCCTGCCACC
ATACCCACGCCGAAACAAGCGCTCATGAGCCCGAAGTGGCGAGCCCGATCTTCCCCATCGGTGATGTCGG
CGATATAGGCGCCAGCAACCGCACCTGTGGCGCCGGTGATGCCGGCCACGATGCGTCCGGCGTAGAGGAT
CGAGATCTCGATCCCGCGAAATTAATACGACTCACTATAGGGGAATTGTGAGCGGATAACAATTCCCCTC
TAGAAATAATTTTGTTTAACTTTAAGAAGGAGATATACCATGGGACATCACCACCACCACCACCATGATT
ACGACATCCCGACAACCGAGAACCTGTACTTCCAGGGCAGCACCTTCAGCAAACTGCGCGAGCAGTTGGG
CCCAGTTACTCAGGAGTTCTGGGACAACCTGGAAAAGGAAACCGAGGGCCTCCGTCAAGAAATGAGCAAA
GATTTGGAGGAGGTCAAGGCAAAGGTGCAGCCTTACCTGGACGACTTCCAAAAGAAGTGGCAGGAGGAGA
TGGAACTGTACCGCCAAAAGGTGGAACCGTTGCGTGCTGAACTTCAGGAGGGCGCGCGCCAAAAGCTGCA
CGAACTGCAGGAGAAGTTGTCCCCGCTGGGCGAAGAGATGCGTGATAGAGCTCGTGCGCACGTGGATGCG
CTGAGAACGCACCTGGCTCCGTACAGCGACGAATTGAGACAACGTCTGGCGGCACGCCTGGAGGCACTGA
AAGAAAATGGCGGTGCGCGTCTTGCGGAATATCATGCTAAGGCCACCGAGCATTTGTCGACCCTGAGCGA
AAAAGCGAAGCCGGCACTTGAAGATCTGCGCCAAGGTCTGCTGCCGGTGCTGGAAAGTTTCAAAGTGAGC
TTTCTGAGTGCGTTGGAGGAGTACACTAAAAAACTGAACACCCAGCAGGGTTCGAAAGGTGAGGAACTGT
TTACCGGCGTTGTTCCGATTCTGGTCGAGCTGGATGGTGACGTAAACGGCCACAAATTCTCCGTGCGTGG
TGAGGGCGAGGGCGACGCGACCAATGGCAAGCTGACCCTCAAGTTCATCTGCACCACGGGTAAGCTGCCG
GTTCCGTGGCCTACGCTGGTGACCACGTTGACCTATGGTGTTCAATGTTTTTCTCGTTACCCGGACCACA
TGAAACGCCATGATTTTTTTAAAAGCGCAATGCCGGAAGGCTATGTTCAGGAGAGAACTATTAGCTTTAA
GGACGACGGCACCTACAAGACCCGTGCGGAAGTCAAATTTGAAGGTGACACCCTGGTGAATCGTATTGAA
TTGAAGGGTATCGACTTCAAAGAAGATGGAAACATTCTGGGTCACAAGTTGGAGTACAATTTCAACTCTC
ATAACGTCTATATCACGGCTGATAAACAGAAAAACGGTATCAAAGCCAACTTCAAGATCCGCCACAACGT
GGAGGACGGCAGCGTGCAACTGGCGGATCACTACCAGCAAAACACCCCGATTGGTGACGGCCCAGTTTTG
CTTCCGGATAATCATTACCTGTCCACCCAGAGCGTGCTGAGCAAGGACCCGAATGAAAAACGTGATCACA
TGGTTTTGCTGGAGTTCGTGACTGCGGCAGGGATCACCCACGGTATGGATGAATTATATAAGTAAGCGGC
CGCACTCGAGCACCACCACCACCACCACTGAGATCCGGCTGCTAACAAAGCCCGAAAGGAAGCTGAGTTG
GCTGCTGCCACCGCTGAGCAATAACTAGCATAACCCCTTGGGGCCTCTAAACGGGTCTTGAGGGGTTTTT
TGCTGAAAGGAGGAACTATATCCGGAT
