>Addgene plasmid #248920 | pMSP1D1_sfGFP | depositor partial sequence | sequence record 491051 | MSP1D1 gene
ATGGGTCATCATCATCATCATCATCACGATTATGATATTCCTACTACTGAGAATTTGTATTTTCAGGGTT
CTACCTTCAGTAAACTTCGCGAACAACTGGGCCCCGTGACGCAGGAATTCTTCGACAACCTGGAAAAAGA
AACCGAGGGACTGCGTCAGGAAATGTCCAAAGATCTAGAAGAGGTGAAGGCCAAGGTTCAGCCATATCTC
GATGACTTTCAGAAAAAATTCCAGGAAGAGATGGAATTATATCGTCAAAAGGTGGAACCGCTGCGTGCGG
AACTGCAAGAGGGAGCAAGACAAAAACTCCATGAGCTCCAAGAGAAGCTCAGCCCATTAGGCGAAGAAAT
GCGCGATCGCGCCCGTGCACATGTTGATGCACTCCGGACTCATTTGGCGCCGTATTCGGATGAACTTCGC
CAGCGTTTGGCCGCACGTCTCGAGGCGCTGAAAGAAAACGGGGGTGCCCGCTTGGCTGAGTACCACGCGA
AAGCGACAGAACACCTGAGCACCTTGAGCGAAAAAGCGAAACCGGCGCTGGAAGATCTACGCCAGGGCTT
ATTGCCTGTTCTTGAGAGCTTTAAAGTCAGTTTTCTGTCAGCTCTGGAAGAATATACTAAAAAGCTGAAT
ACCCAG
