>Addgene plasmid #248920 | pMSP1D1_sfGFP | depositor partial sequence | sequence record 491052 | sfGFP gene
TCTAAAGGTGAGGAACTGTTTACCGGCGTTGTTCCGATTCTGGTCGAGCTGGATGGTGACGTAAACGGCC
ACAAATTCTCCGTGCGTGGTGAGGGCGAGGGCGACGCGACCAATGGCAAGCTGACCCTCAAGTTCATCTG
CACCACGGGTAAGCTGCCGGTTCCGTGGCCTACGCTGGTGACCACGTTGACCTATGGTGTTCAATGTTTT
TCTCGTTACCCGGACCACATGAAACGCCATGATTTTTTTAAAAGCGCAATGCCGGAAGGCTATGTTCAGG
AGAGAACTATTAGCTTTAAGGACGACGGCACCTACAAGACCCGTGCGGAAGTCAAATTTGAAGGTGACAC
CCTGGTGAATCGTATTGAATTGAAGGGTATCGACTTCAAAGAAGATGGAAACATTCTGGGTCACAAGTTG
GAGTACAATTTCAACTCTCATAACGTCTATATCACGGCTGATAAACAGAAAAACGGTATCAAAGCCAACT
TCAAGATCCGCCACAACGTGGAGGACGGCAGCGTGCAACTGGCGGATCACTACCAGCAAAACACCCCGAT
TGGTGACGGCCCAGTTTTGCTTCCGGATAATCATTACCTGTCCACCCAGAGCGTGCTGAGCAAGGACCCG
AATGAAAAACGTGATCACATGGTTTTGCTGGAGTTCGTGACTGCGGCAGGGATCACCCACGGTATGGATG
AATTATATAAG
